>Addgene plasmid #145867 | pAc5.1B-lambdaN-HA-DmGe1-V5His6_A | depositor full sequence | sequence record 288312 | Full Sequence
CTTCAAGGAATTAATTCTATATTCTAAAAACACAAATGATACTTCTAAAAAAAATCATGAATGGCATCAA
CTCTGAATCAAATCTTTGCAGATGCACCTACTTCTCATTTCCACTGTCACATCATTTTTCCAGATCTCGC
TGCCTGTTATGTGGCCCACAAACCAAGACACGTTTTATGGCCATTAAAGCTGGCTGATCGTCGCCAAACA
CCAAATACATATCAATATGTACATTCGAGAAAGAAGCGATCAAAGAAGCGTCTTCGGGCGAGTAGGAGAA
TGCGGAGGAGAAGGAGAACGAGCTGATCTAGTATCTCTCCACAATCCAATGCCAACTGACCAACTGGCCA
TATTCGGAGCAATTTGAAGCCAATTTCCATCGCCTGGCGATCGCTCCATTCTTGGCTATATGTTTTTCAC
CGTTCCCGGGGCCATTTTCAAAGACTCGTCGGTAAGATAAGATTGTGTCACTCGCTGTCTCTCTTCATTT
GTCGAAGAATGCTGAGGAATTTCGCGATGACGTCGGCGAGTATTTTGAAGAATGAGAATAATTTGTATTT
ATACGAAAATCAGTTAGTGGAATTTTCTACAAAAACATGTTATCTATAGATAATTTTGTTGCAAAATATG
TTGACTATGACAAAGATTGTATGTATATACCTTTAATGTATTCTCATTTTCTTATGTATTTATAATGGCA
ATGATGATACTGATGATATTTTAAGATGATGCCAGACCACAGGCTGATTTCTGCGTCTTTTGCCGAACGC
AGTGCATGTGCGGTTGTTGTTTTTTGGAATAGTTTCAATTTTCGGACTGTCCGCTTTGATTTCAGTTTCT
TGGCTTATTCAAAAAGCAAAGTAAAGCCAAAAAAGCGAGATGGCAATACCAAATGCGGCAAAACGGTAGT
GGAAGGAAAGGGGTGCGGGGCAGCGGAAGGAAGGGTGGGGCGGGGCGTGGCGGGGTCTGTGGCTGGGCGC
GACGTCACCGACGTTGGAGCCACTCCTTTGACCATGTGTGCGTGTGTGTATTATTCGTGTCTCGCCACTC
GCCGGTTGTTTTTTTCTTTTTATCTCGCTCTCTCTAGCGCCATCTCGTACGCATGCTCAACGCACCGCAT
GTTGCCGTGTCCTTTATGCGTCATTTTGGCTCGAAATAGGCAATTATTTAAACAAAGATTAGTCAACGAA
AACGCTAAAATAAATAAGTCTACAATATGGTTACTTATTGCCATGTGTGTGCAGCCAACGATAGCAACAA
AAGCAACAACACAGTGGCTTTCCCTCTTTCACTTTTTGTTTGCAAGCGCGTGCGAGCAAGACGGCACGAC
CGGCAAACGCAATTACGCTGACAAAGAGCAGACGAAGTTTTGGCCGAAAAACATCAAGGCGCCTGATACG
AATGCATTTGCAATAACAATTGCGATATTTAATATTGTTTATGAAGCTGTTTGACTTCAAAACACACAAA
AAAAAAAATAAAACAAATTATTTGAAAGAGAATTAGGAATCGGACAGCTTATCGTTACGGGCTAACAGCA
CACCGAGACGAAATAGCTTACCTGACGTCACAGCCTCTGGAAGAACTGCCGCCAAGCAGAGAGAGAGAGA
AAAAGAGGGAGAGCAGCTTAGACCGCATGTGCTTGTGTGTGAGGCGTCTCTCTCTTCGTCTCCTGTTTGC
GCAAACGCATAGACTGCACTGAGAAAATCGATTACCTATTTTTTATGAATGAATATTTGCACTATTACTA
TTCAAAACTATTAAGATAGCAATCACATTCAATAGCCAAATACTATACCACCTGAGCGATGCAACGAAAT
GATCAATTTGAGCAAAAATGCTGCATATTTAGGACGGCATCATTATAGAAATGCTTCTTGCTGTGTACTT
TTCTCTCGTCTGGCAGCTGTTTCGCCGTTATTGTTAAAACCGGCTTAAGTTAGGTGTGTTTTCTACGACT
AGTGATGCCCCTACTAGAAGATGTGTGTTGCACAAATGTCCCTGAATAACCAATTTGAAGTGCAGATAGC
AGTAAACGTAAGCTAATATGAATATTATTTAACTGTAATGTTTTAATATCGCTGGACATTACTAATAAAC
CCACTATAAACACATGTACATATGTATGTTTTGGCATACAATGAGTAGTTGGGGAAAAAATGTGTAAAAG
CACCGTGACCATCACAGCATAAAGATAACCAGCTGAAGTATCGAATATGAGTAACCCCCAAATTGAATCA
CATGCCGCAACTGATAGGACCCATGGAAGTACACTCTTCATGGCGATATACAAGACACACACAAGCACGA
ACACCCAGTTGCGGAGGAAATTCTCCGTAAATGAAAACCCAATCGGCGAACAATTCATACCCATATATGG
TAAAAGTTTTGAACGCGACTTGAGAGCGGAGAGCATTGCGGCTGATAAGGTTTTAGCGCTAAGCGGGCTT
TATAAAACGGGCTGCGGGACCAGTTTTCATATCACTACCGTTTGAGTTCTTGTGCTGTGTGGATACTCCT
CCCGACACAAAGCCGCTCCATCAGCCAGCAGTCGTCTAATCCAGAGACCCCGGATCGGGGTACCAACATG
GACGCACAAACACGACGACGTGAGCGTCGCGCTGAGAAACAAGCTCAATGGAAAGCTGCAAACGGTGGAT
CTCCTCCACATATGGCTTACCCATACGATGTTCCAGATTACGCTCCTCCAAGCTTGAATTCTGCAGATAT
CCAGCACAGTGGCGGCCGCCGCATGTTAATCGCGCTCTTCGCGCTTGCACACTTGCCAATCTTTCGTAAG
ACGCCTTTGTCAGCCTCCTCCTCCCCGCCGCCGTCTGTCCACCGGTCGCCAAGGTGTGGCAAAGCAAGTA
CCGCGTACCATCCACCGCCAGCAGACGCCTGCATCAGCATTACTGCTTCAGCCATTGACGCAGCATCCGG
GATGAGCAACAGCGCCGAACAGGACAAGCCGATTGCCGCCAACGGCAATGCGGCAGAGCCCCAGGAAATA
GAAGTCATCCATTTCCAAGCGCAAGAGAAGCAGTGTTGCCGCGTTATTAGATCCAATAAGACCAAGGTCC
TCACATCCGGCGGCGTTCACACACGCGGTTCCTCCAAGGTCAAGCTAAAGAACATCGTCGACTACAAGTG
GGAGCGCAAGTACTACTATCCGGGTCACCTGGTCGCTGTCCACCGCGATGGCAAGCACCTGGCGTACGCC
ATTAATGTCAACAACAAAGCCACCGGAATGGAGGGCATGGTGCGCGTATGCAACATAGCCACCAGTATGC
GAGCCTTGATCAAGGGAATGAGCGGCGAGGTCTTAGATCTGCAGTTTGCCCATACGGATTGTGAGCGTAT
ATTAGCTGTGATCGATGTCAGTTCGCTGTTTGTCTACAAAGTCGATCAAATCGAAGGGAACCTGCTGTGC
AATCTAGTGCTAAAGGTGGAGGACCCCATCGCCAACTATGTGCCGGAGTACGATATGGTCTCCTGGTGTC
CCTATGTCTGCAGCAGCAGCGCCACCGTTCCAATCAACGACGATGACGATGAGAATCAGCTGCTCATTTG
GTCGCGAAGCTCTCAATTTCAATGCTTTCAAGTGAAGATGATTGTCTCTGAACATGGGCGCGGCAAGATC
CAACCAGCAGCCCTAGAATCTGGATATCTGAAGATTGAGGAGGACTCGTTGATCACGTGCGCCGCTTTGT
CCCCGGATGGCACCACTGTGGCTGCTGCTTGCGCCGATGGCTTGGTTCGTTTCTACCAAATTTATTTGTT
CGATGTGCGCAACCATCGCTGCCTGCACGAGTGGAAGCCACATGATGGCAAAAAAGTCTGCTCTCTCTTT
TTTCTCGACAATATCAACAAGCCTGTGGAAGAATCCTACTGGCAGCACGTGATCACTACGAGCGATGCCA
ATACCGAAATCAAGCTCTGGAACTGCTCGCTATGGAAATGCCTCCAAACTATCAATGTGGTGGCCAGTCC
GTCATCTTTGCAGCCCAGAAACTTTATCGCGGGCATAGATCGCAGTGCGAACTACTTGGTGTTGTCTTGC
CTGGACTCTCTGGCCGTGTATGTAATGCAGATTGGCAGTACTGGCGGCGCAGACTCCGAGAATAGGAGTA
GCGATAGCGAAGGAGAAGGCTGCGACACTTCCAAACGCATTCAGAATGTTGCCGAATTCAAGCTGAGTTC
GGGGATTCTCTCTTTTTCTATTGTAAACGCTAGTATGCGTCGCGTTAAGAACTCCATCGAGAGCTACTAT
CCTATTGAGGAGCCCGATGACTTCGATGACGATTCCAATTCCACCAGTGCCCTTGTGCTGCACATGTTTG
TGGTGCAGGCAAAGAGCCTGCAGGAATGTCAAATAATCTACCAGCCATGTGTGGCTGAAAAGACGGAGCG
GAGCAGCCTAAACAGCAAGCGATCACAGACGCCAGAAGACAATCTGCTAATCAAAGAGGAGCCGGAATCC
CCCAACAGTGGAACTGTGGGTGCTGTTCAGCTGGATGCATTATTCGCAAAATCCGCAAAGAGAGCTTCAA
CGGGCAGTTCATCTGCCATGGTGGCCGTGGCGGCAGCCGCGGCTGCGGCACCTTCGGCCATCCTGCAGGA
CGCCACTAAGGAGGCGGCCAAGTCAGAGTCCCCGCAACTAAGCAGCGCGTATACGCAGCAGGTTAATCTC
ATGACTCCAGATGCCTTCAGTGCAAGCGGAACCGCAGCGGCAGCAGCTGTATTTGTGTCTACCAGCACCA
CAACTTCAATAGGAACTGATAGCTCTACCACCACCAGCGGTCAGGATAGATCCATTGATTCAGCGGTTCT
GCAAACTATACGAATGCTGGCCACGGTAACGTCCAAGACTTCCGAAAACCCCAATGCCGAGGTACTCCTC
AACCTAATGAACAACACCCTAATCGAAGATCGCGAGCAACAAAAGCTGAAGGAAAAGCTTGACGCTCGCA
AGAAGTTCATTGCAATTGATCGCAATCCAGAGCGGAATGTGGCTGAGAACTTGGCCAGCGGCAGTTCGAG
TCCGAGTCGAGAGGTGCAGGAGATAATGGCCACACAGGACGATGCCGATGCCTACGAAGCAGAGCTAGAG
AATCTGGACGACGATGATGACGATGAGGAAGAAGAGCTGGCAAATTCATCACCGCTCCCGGAAGCTGTTG
ACGGAACATGGCCCATTGTCAAGCTGTCATCCCACTCAGCTGAGCTCCAGAATGCTGCCCAGATCATGTC
CCAGGCGGTGCAGAACACCAACAATGGCAATGTGCCGCCTACGCTAGGTGGAGGGCACAATAATAACACA
AGTGTAGGCAGCAATAGCAACAACAACACGGCTACAACTCTTAGCACCAGCAACACCAGCAGCAGCAACA
ACGCGGGCGGAACATGCGTTGATTCAAGTGGAACTGGAGAGCTAAATGCCAAAATGGAACTACTCATAGA
TCTAGTAAAAGCCCAGTCCAAACAAATAAACAAATTGGAGAACGAAGTCAACAAGCTACAAAAGCAGCAA
GAAGCGGCGGCGGCCCTGCATAGCAAACAAGACACTTCATTGGAGCCTAAAAATCTTAGTCAGCTAGCAT
ATAAAATTGAGATGCAACTGTCCAAGCTAATGGAGCAGTATCTCAAGCGATATGAAAACGAGCATAAGAA
GAAACTGACGGAATTCTTGGCGGCGCGTGAGAGCCAAAACCGAGAGCTACGTGACTCCGTGCTGCAGGTA
CTAAATCAGTATGTCATGAACCACTTTACGGACATTATTGGCAACGTTCTCAACATGGAACTGCAGCGCC
AACTGCTTCCTCGCGTGAATGCCAACATGGATCAGCTCCAAGCCCAAATGCAAGTGGAGATTGTGCAGAA
GCTGAGTGTGTTTGACAAAACGGTGAAGGAGAATATTGCCCAGGTGTGCAAGAGCAAGCAATTTCTGGAT
ACTTTTGGCAAGTCCGTGTTGATTGGTGTTCAAACCAGCCTACAAACCGCCTTCATTGAATCTATGAGCA
GCACCTTGATTCCAGCTTATGAGAAGTCCTCGCAGAACATGTTTAAACAACTGCATGACGCTTTCAGCGT
GGGCATAAAAGACTTTATGGTCCAGTTTAACACCTACCTGCAGCACATGCCACAGCCCCAAGCCGGGAGT
GGCAATACGGAGGAGATAAACAACAAGTTGTCCATGCTTAAGCAATTGGTAGAGAGCAGCTTGCACAAGC
ACCGCACTGAACTCACGGACGCCATGCTCGAGACACAAAGAGAAGTGAAGAGCTTAGAGATTTTGCTGGC
GCGTCAGGTACAGGAAACGATCAGAGCAGAGCTACGCAAGCACATGGAAGCCCAGAACGTGGCAATGCGT
TCGCAGGCAGCTACGCCTGCACCACCTTACGACCTCAGGGACAGCATTAAGCAGCTTTTGATGGCTGGAC
AAATCAACAAGGCCTTCCATCAGGCTCTATTGGCCAACGACTTGGGCCTAGTGGAGTTCACTCTCCGACA
CACGGACAGCAACCAGGCATTCGCACCAGAGGGATGCAGACTGGAGCAAAAGGTTCTACTGTCGCTCATT
CAGCAAATATCCGCTGACATGACCAATCACAATGAGCTTAAGCAGAGATATCTCAACGAGGCACTGTTGG
CCATCAATATGGCAGATCCCATTACCCGCGAGCACGCTCCTAAAGTGCTCACCGAGCTGTATCGCAATTG
TCAGCAGTTCATTAAGAACAGCCCCAAGAATTCGCAGTTCAGCAACGTCCGTCTGCTGATGAAGGCAATC
ATAACGTACCGCGATCAGCTAAAAAGTCTAGAGGGCCCGCGGTTCGAAGGTAAGCCTATCCCTAACCCTC
TCCTCGGTCTCGATTCTACGCGTACCGGTCATCATCACCATCACCATTGAGTTTAAACCCGCTGATCAGC
CTCGACTGTGCCTTCTAAGGCCTGAGCTCGCTGATCAGCCTCGATCGAGGATCCAGACATGATAAGATAC
ATTGATGAGTTTGGACAAACCACAACTAGAATGCAGTGAAAAAAATGCTTTATTTGTGAAATTTGTGATG
CTATTGCTTTATTTGTAACCATTATAAGCTGCAATAAACAAGTTAACAACAACAATTGCATTCATTTTAT
GTTTCAGGTTCAGGGGGAGGTGTGGGAGGTTTTTTAAAGCAAGTAAAACCTCTACAAATGTGGTATGGCT
GATTATGATCAGTCGACCGATGCCCTTGAGAGCCTTCAACCCAGTCAGCTCCTTCCGGTGGGCGCGGGGC
ATGACTATCGTCGCCGCACTTATGACTGTCTTCTTTATCATGCAACTCGTAGGACAGGTGCCGGCAGCGC
TCTGGGTCATTTTCGGCGAGGACCGCTTTCGCTGGAGCGCGACGATGATCGGCCTGTCGCTTGCGGTATT
CGGAATCTTGCACGCCCTCGCTCAAGCCTTCGTCACTGGTCCCGCCACCAAACGTTTCGGCGAGAAGCAG
GCCATTATCGCCGGCATGGCGGCCGACGCGCTGGGCTACGTCTTGCTGGCGTTCGCGACGCGAGGCTGGA
TGGCCTTCCCCATTATGATTCTTCTCGCTTCCGGCGGCATCGGGATGCCCGCGTTGCAGGCCATGCTGTC
CAGGCAGGTAGATGACGACCATCAGGGACAGCTTCAAGGATCGCTCGCGGCTCTTACCAGCCAGCAAAAG
GCCAGGAACCGTAAAAAGGCCGCGTTGCTGGCGTTTTTCCATAGGCTCCGCCCCCCTGACGAGCATCACA
AAAATCGACGCTCAAGTCAGAGGTGGCGAAACCCGACAGGACTATAAAGATACCAGGCGTTTCCCCCTGG
AAGCTCCCTCGTGCGCTCTCCTGTTCCGACCCTGCCGCTTACCGGATACCTGTCCGCCTTTCTCCCTTCG
GGAAGCGTGGCGCTTTCTCAATGCTCACGCTGTAGGTATCTCAGTTCGGTGTAGGTCGTTCGCTCCAAGC
TGGGCTGTGTGCACGAACCCCCCGTTCAGCCCGACCGCTGCGCCTTATCCGGTAACTATCGTCTTGAGTC
CAACCCGGTAAGACACGACTTATCGCCACTGGCAGCAGCCACTGGTAACAGGATTAGCAGAGCGAGGTAT
GTAGGCGGTGCTACAGAGTTCTTGAAGTGGTGGCCTAACTACGGCTACACTAGAAGGACAGTATTTGGTA
TCTGCGCTCTGCTGAAGCCAGTTACCTTCGGAAAAAGAGTTGGTAGCTCTTGATCCGGCAAACAAACCAC
CGCTGGTAGCGGTGGTTTTTTTGTTTGCAAGCAGCAGATTACGCGCAGAAAAAAAGGATCTCAAGAAGAT
CCTTTGATCTTTTCTACGGGGTCTGACGCTCAGTGGAACGAAAACTCACGTTAAGGGATTTTGGTCATGA
GATTATCAAAAAGGATCTTCACCTAGATCCTTTTAAATTAAAAATGAAGTTTTAAATCAATCTAAAGTAT
ATATGAGTAAACTTGGTCTGACAGTTACCAATGCTTAATCAGTGAGGCACCTATCTCAGCGATCTGTCTA
TTTCGTTCATCCATAGTTGCCTGACTCCCCGTCGTGTAGATAACTACGATACGGGAGGGCTTACCATCTG
GCCCCAGTGCTGCAATGATACCGCGAGACCCACGCTCACCGGCTCCAGATTTATCAGCAATAAACCAGCC
AGCCGGAAGGGCCGAGCGCAGAAGTGGTCCTGCAACTTTATCCGCCTCCATCCAGTCTATTAATTGTTGC
CGGGAAGCTAGAGTAAGTAGTTCGCCAGTTAATAGTTTGCGCAACGTTGTTGCCATTGCTGCAGGCATCG
TGGTGTCACGCTCGTCGTTTGGTATGGCTTCATTCAGCTCCGGTTCCCAACGATCAAGGCGAGTTACATG
ATCCCCCATGTTGTGCAAAAAAGCGGTTAGCTCCTTCGGTCCTCCGATCGTTGTCAGAAGTAAGTTGGCC
GCAGTGTTATCACTCATGGTTATGGCAGCACTGCATAATTCTCTTACTGTCATGCCATCCGTAAGATGCT
TTTCTGTGACTGGTGAGTACTCAACCAAGTCATTCTGAGAATAGTGTATGCGGCGACCGAGTTGCTCTTG
CCCGGCGTCAACACGGGATAATACCGCGCCACATAGCAGAACTTTAAAAGTGCTCATCATTGGAAAACGT
TCTTCGGGGCGAAAACTCTCAAGGATCTTACCGCTGTTGAGATCCAGTTCGATGTAACCCACTCGTGCAC
CCAACTGATCTTCAGCATCTTTTACTTTCACCAGCGTTTCTGGGTGAGCAAAAACAGGAAGGCAAAATGC
CGCAAAAAAGGGAATAAGGGCGACACGGAAATGTTGAATACTCATACTCTTCCTTTTTCAATATTATTGA
AGCATTTATCAGGGTTATTGTCTCATGAGCGGATACATATTTGAATGTATTTAGAAAAATAAACAAATAG
GGGTTCCGCGCACATTTCCCCGAAAAGTGCCACCTGACGTCTAAGAAACCATTATTATCATGACATTAAC
CTATAAAAATAGGCGTATCACGAGGCCCTTTCGT
Features (pLannotate 1.2.2; 11 found; start..end, strand, type, name):
     56..2568    +  promoter       Ac5 promoter: Drosophila melanogaster actin 5C promoter
   2588..2653    +  CDS            N (fragment): REGN_LAMBD - Experimental evidence at protein level: Swiss-Prot protein existence level 1. Plays a role as a transcriptional antitermination factor that allows the virus to initiate its lytic phase. Activates expression of the delayed viral early genes by modifying host RNA polymerase (RNAP) into a form that is resistant to termination signals. This antitermination function requires the host NusA protein which serves to stabilize the interaction between antitermination protein N and host RNA polymerase. From Escherichia phage lambda (Bacteriophage lambda).
   2678..2704    +  CDS            3xHA (fragment): three tandem HA epitope tags
   2753..6814    +  CDS            Ge-1: EDC4_DROME - Experimental evidence at protein level: Swiss-Prot protein existence level 1. In the process of mRNA degradation, seems to play a role in mRNA decapping. Required for silencing a subset of endogenous miRNA targets. From Drosophila melanogaster (Fruit fly).
   6839..6880    +  CDS            V5 tag: epitope tag from simian virus 5
   6980..7114    -  polyA_signal   SV40 poly(A) signal: SV40 polyadenylation signal
   7137..7221    -  CDS            large T antigen (fragment): large T antigen from SV40 (simian virus 40)
   7222..7692    +  CDS            TcR (fragment): tetracycline efflux protein; tet; confers resistance to tetracycline
   7736..8324    -  rep_origin     ori: high-copy-number ColE1/pMB1/pBR322/pUC origin of replication
   8495..9355    -  CDS            AmpR: β-lactamase; bla; confers resistance to ampicillin, carbenicillin, and related antibiotics
   9356..9460    -  promoter       AmpR promoter: bla
