[The description below was written by a language model from this plasmid's Addgene catalogue record and pLannotate feature annotations shown in this document.]
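Description:
pAc5.1B-lambdaN-HA-DmGe1-V5His6_A is a 9,554 nt insect expression plasmid for producing Drosophila melanogaster Ge-1 (also called EDC4, CG6181) in fly cells. The catalogue lists the backbone as unknown, although the name points to a pAc5.1B-type vector, which fits the annotated features. Expression is driven by the Drosophila actin 5C (Ac5) promoter, a strong constitutive promoter, and an SV40 polyadenylation signal lies downstream of the coding region. In bacteria the plasmid is maintained through a ColE1/pUC-type origin and selected with ampicillin via the β-lactamase gene and its own promoter. The record describes it as low copy even though the origin is annotated as a high-copy type. Short fragments of a tetracycline resistance gene and SV40 large T antigen are also annotated; these appear to be non-functional backbone remnants.

The open reading frame begins with a short fragment of the bacteriophage lambda N protein, followed by an HA epitope (annotated as a partial 3xHA match), then the full Ge-1 coding sequence, which the depositor derived from an NCBI reference transcript. A V5 tag follows the insert. The name also indicates a C-terminal His6 tag, which the feature table does not list separately. The lambda N peptide is generally used because it binds BoxB RNA hairpins, so a fusion protein can be artificially tethered to a reporter mRNA carrying such sites. This lets the effect of the tethered protein on mRNA expression or stability be tested directly. Ge-1 is an enhancer of mRNA decapping required for silencing a subset of miRNA targets, and the associated study examined decapping enhancers in miRNA-mediated gene silencing. The epitope tags allow detection or purification of the fusion. The depositor sequence may be theoretical rather than fully verified.
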