Addgene plasmid #145867: pAc5.1B-lambdaN-HA-DmGe1-V5His6_A
Purpose: Insect Expression of DmGe1
Depositing lab: Elisa Izaurralde. Depositing organization: Max Planck Institute for Developmental Biology. Publication: Target-specific requirements for enhancers of decapping in miRNA-mediated gene silencing. Eulalio A, Rehwinkel J, Stricker M, Huntzinger E, Yang SF, Doerks T, Dorner S, Bork P, Boutros M, Izaurralde E. Genes Dev. 2007 Oct 15. 21(20):2558-70. 10.1101/gad.443107 PubMed 17901217.
Backbone
  Vector backbone: Unknown
  Vector type: Insect Expression
Growth in bacteria
  Bacterial resistance: Ampicillin, 100 μg/mL
  Growth temperature: 37°C
  Growth strain: DH5alpha
  Copy number: Low Copy
Gene/Insert
  Gene/Insert name: DmGe1 (alt name: EDC4)
  Species: D. melanogaster (fly)
  Entrez Gene: Ge-1 (a.k.a. Dmel_CG6181, CG6181, Dmel\CG6181, EDC4, GE-1, dGe-1)
  Cloning method: Unknown
Terms and licenses: Academic/Nonprofit Terms; Industry Terms: Not Available to Industry
Depositor comments: ORF extracted from NCBI: NM_135642.2 Plasmids from this collection were made available to the research community and donated after the lab closed. Please note that the sequence provided by the depositing laboratory may be theoretical/predicted or based on Sanger sequencing results. There may be discrepancies between sequencing results obtained by Addgene and the depositor sequence. If an Addgene verified sequence is not available, please contact before placing your order to request that our lab fully sequence the plasmid.
How to cite: pAc5.1B-lambdaN-HA-DmGe1-V5His6_A was a gift from Elisa Izaurralde (Addgene plasmid # 145867 ; http://n2t.net/addgene:145867 ; RRID:Addgene_145867)
